Addgene plasmid #70543: R777-E259 Hs.RASSF4
Purpose: Gateway ORF clone of human RASSF4 [NM_032023.3] with stop codon (for native or N-terminal fusions)
Depositing lab: Dominic Esposito. Depositing organization: National Cancer Institute (NCI).
Backbone
  Vector backbone: pDonor-255
  Backbone size w/o insert (bp): 2693
  Vector type: Gateway Entry Clone
Growth in bacteria
  Bacterial resistance: Spectinomycin, 50 μg/mL
  Growth temperature: 37°C
  Growth strain: DH10B
  Copy number: High Copy
Gene/Insert
  Gene/Insert name: RASSF4
  Species: H. sapiens (human)
  Insert size (bp): 966
  GenBank ID: NM_032023.3
  Entrez Gene: RASSF4 (a.k.a. AD037)
  Cloning method: Gateway Cloning
  Sequencing primers: 5′ M13F 23-mer (5'-CCCAGTCACGACGTTGTAAAACG); 3′ attLR 23-mer (5'-TAACATCAGAGATTTTGAGACAC)
Terms and licenses: Academic/Nonprofit Terms; Industry Terms: Not Available to Industry
How to cite: R777-E259 Hs.RASSF4 was a gift from Dominic Esposito (Addgene plasmid # 70543 ; http://n2t.net/addgene:70543 ; RRID:Addgene_70543)
