[The description below was written by a language model from this plasmid's Addgene catalogue record and pLannotate feature annotations shown in this document.]
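Description:
R777-E259 Hs.RASSF4 is a Gateway entry clone built on the pDonor-255 backbone and carrying the open reading frame of human RASSF4 (reference transcript NM_032023.3). It is a small bacterial plasmid of about 3.7 kb, replicated at high copy number from a ColE1/pUC-type origin and selected with spectinomycin through the aadA aminoglycoside adenylyltransferase gene (SmR). A partial class 1 integron Pc promoter and a short gentamicin-resistance gene remnant lie upstream of this marker. Other annotated pieces, including short lacZα and lacI fragments, appear to be non-functional backbone remnants. The rrnB T1 and T2 terminators help insulate the cloning region from read-through transcription.

The 966 bp insert is flanked by two attL recombination sites, which the automated annotation labels as attL3 upstream and a partial attL2 downstream. These sites allow LR Clonase-mediated transfer of the ORF into any compatible Gateway destination vector. The entry clone has no annotated promoter positioned to drive RASSF4, so expression depends on the destination vector chosen. The ORF retains its native stop codon, so it suits expression of the untagged native protein or of N-terminal fusions, but not C-terminal tagging. RASSF4 is a Ras association domain family member annotated as a potential tumour suppressor. It may act as a KRAS effector and promote apoptosis and cell cycle arrest. The clone therefore serves as a source for building expression constructs to study Ras pathway signalling.
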