Features (pLannotate 1.2.2; 11 found; start..end, strand, type, name):
     18..54      -  CDS            lacZα (fragment): LacZα fragment of β-galactosidase; lacZ fragment
     85..180     +  protein_bind   attL3: mutant version of attL; recombination site for the Gateway® LR reaction LR Clonase™
    186..1148    +  CDS            RASSF4: RASF4_HUMAN - Experimental evidence at protein level: Swiss-Prot protein existence level 1. Potential tumor suppressor. May act as a KRAS effector protein. May promote apoptosis and cell cycle arrest. From Homo sapiens (Human).
   1156..1249    -  protein_bind   attL2 (fragment): mutant version of attL; recombination site for the Gateway® LR reaction LR Clonase™
   1364..1387    +  promoter       Pc promoter (fragment): intI1 (promoter lies within the coding sequence); class 1 integron promoter
   1563..1619    +  CDS            GmR (fragment): gentamycin acetyltransferase; aacC1; confers resistance to gentamycin
   1626..2417    +  CDS            SmR: aminoglycoside adenylyltransferase (Murphy, 1985); aadA; confers resistance to spectinomycin and streptomycin
   2510..3098    +  rep_origin     ori: high-copy-number ColE1/pMB1/pBR322/pUC origin of replication
   3281..3373    +  CDS            lacI (fragment): lac repressor; lacI; The lac repressor binds to the lac operator to inhibit transcription in E. coli. This inhibition can be relieved by adding lactose or isopropyl-β-D-thiogalactopyranoside (IPTG).
   3428..3455    -  terminator     rrnB T2 terminator: transcription terminator T2 from the E. coli rrnB gene
   3587..3630    +  terminator     rrnB T1 terminator: Escherichia coli rrnB; transcription terminator T1 from the E. coli rrnB gene
>Addgene plasmid #70543 | R777-E259 Hs.RASSF4 | depositor full sequence | sequence record 125992 | Full Sequence
TTAACGCTAGCATGGATGTTTTCCCAGTCACGACGTTGTAAAACGACGGCCAGTCTTAAAATTCGAGCTC
GGTCCGAGGATCCGAAATAATGATTTTATTTTGACTGATAGTGACCTGTTCGTTGCAACAAATTGATAAG
CAATGCTTTTTTATAATGCCAACTTTGTACAAAAAAGTTGGCACCATGAAGGAAGACTGTCTGCCGAGTT
CTCACGTGCCCATCAGTGACAGCAAGTCCATTCAGAAGTCGGAGCTCTTAGGCCTGCTGAAAACCTACAA
CTGCTACCATGAGGGCAAGAGCTTCCAGCTGAGACACCGTGAGGAAGAAGGGACTCTGATCATCGAGGGG
CTCCTCAACATTGCCTGGGGGCTGAGGCGGCCCATCCGGCTGCAGATGCAGGATGACCGGGAGCAGGTGC
ACCTCCCCTCCACCTCATGGATGCCCAGACGGCCTAGCTGCCCTCTAAAGGAGCCATCGCCCCAGAACGG
GAACATCACAGCCCAGGGGCCAAGCATTCAGCCAGTGCACAAGGCTGAGAGTTCCACAGACAGCTCGGGG
CCCCTGGAGGAGGCAGAGGAGGCCCCCCAGCTGATGCGGACCAAGAGCGACGCCAGTTGCATGAGCCAGA
GGAGGCCCAAGTGCCGCGCCCCCGGTGAGGCCCAGCGCATCCGGCGACACCGGTTCTCTATCAACGGCCA
CTTCTACAATCATAAGACCTCCGTGTTTACTCCAGCCTATGGATCCGTGACCAATGTGAGGGTCAACAGC
ACCATGACAACCCTGCAGGTGCTCACCCTGCTGCTGAACAAATTTAGGGTGGAAGATGGCCCCAGTGAGT
TCGCACTCTACATCGTTCACGAGTCTGGGGAGCGGACAAAATTAAAAGACTGCGAGTACCCGCTGATTTC
CAGAATCCTGCATGGGCCATGTGAGAAGATCGCCAGGATCTTCCTGATGGAAGCTGACTTGGGCGTGGAA
GTCCCCCATGAAGTCGCTCAGTACATTAAGTTTGAAATGCCGGTGCTGGACAGTTTTGTTGAAAAATTAA
AAGAAGAGGAAGAAAGAGAAATAATCAAACTGACCATGAAGTTCCAAGCCCTGCGTCTGACGATGCTGCA
GCGCCTGGAGCAGCTGGTGGAGGCCAAGTAATCAACTTTCTTGTACAAAGTTGGCATTATAGGAAAGCAT
TGCTTATCAATTTGTTGCAACGAACAGGTCACTATCAGTCAAAATAAAATCATTATTTGCATGCAAGCTT
AGATCCTCTAGACCAGCCAGGACAGAAATGCCTCGACTTCGCTGCTACCCAAGGTTGCCGGGTGACGCAC
ACCGTGGAAACGGATGAAGGCACGAACCCAGTGGACATAAGCCTGTTCGGTTCGTAAGCTGTAATGCAAG
TAGCGTATGCGCTCACGCAACTGGTCCAGAACCTTGACCGAACGCAGCGGTGGTAACGGCGCAGTGGCGG
TTTTCATGGCTTGTTATGACTGTTTTTTTGGGGTACAGTCTATGCCTCGGGCATCCAAGCAGCAAGCGCG
TTACGCCGTGGGTCGATGTTTGATGTTATGGAGCAGCAACGATGTTACGCAGCAGGGCAGTCGCCCTAAA
ACAAAGTTAAACATTATGAGGGAAGCGGTGATCGCCGAAGTATCGACTCAACTATCAGAGGTAGTTGGCG
TCATCGAGCGCCATCTCGAACCGACGTTGCTGGCCGTACATTTGTACGGCTCCGCAGTGGATGGCGGCCT
GAAGCCACACAGTGATATTGATTTGCTGGTTACGGTGACCGTAAGGCTTGATGAAACAACGCGGCGAGCT
TTGATCAACGACCTTTTGGAAACTTCGGCTTCCCCTGGAGAGAGCGAGATTCTCCGCGCTGTAGAAGTCA
CCATTGTTGTGCACGACGACATCATTCCGTGGCGTTATCCAGCTAAGCGCGAACTGCAATTTGGAGAATG
GCAGCGCAATGACATTCTTGCAGGTATCTTCGAGCCAGCCACGATCGACATTGATCTGGCTATCTTGCTG
ACAAAAGCAAGAGAACATAGCGTTGCCTTGGTAGGTCCAGCGGCGGAGGAACTCTTTGATCCGGTTCCTG
AACAGGATCTATTTGAGGCGCTAAATGAAACCTTAACGCTATGGAACTCGCCGCCCGACTGGGCTGGCGA
TGAGCGAAATGTAGTGCTTACGTTGTCCCGCATTTGGTACAGCGCAGTAACCGGCAAAATCGCGCCGAAG
GATGTCGCTGCCGACTGGGCAATGGAGCGCCTGCCGGCCCAGTATCAGCCCGTCATACTTGAAGCTAGAC
AGGCTTATCTTGGACAAGAAGAAGATCGCTTGGCCTCGCGCGCAGATCAGTTGGAAGAATTTGTCCACTA
CGTGAAAGGCGAGATCACCAAGGTAGTCGGCAAATAACCCTCGAGCCACCCATGACCAAAATCCCTTAAC
GTGAGTTACGCGTCGTTCCACTGAGCGTCAGACCCCGTAGAAAAGATCAAAGGATCTTCTTGAGATCCTT
TTTTTCTGCGCGTAATCTGCTGCTTGCAAACAAAAAAACCACCGCTACCAGCGGTGGTTTGTTTGCCGGA
TCAAGAGCTACCAACTCTTTTTCCGAAGGTAACTGGCTTCAGCAGAGCGCAGATACCAAATACTGTCCTT
CTAGTGTAGCCGTAGTTAGGCCACCACTTCAAGAACTCTGTAGCACCGCCTACATACCTCGCTCTGCTAA
TCCTGTTACCAGTGGCTGCTGCCAGTGGCGATAAGTCGTGTCTTACCGGGTTGGACTCAAGACGATAGTT
ACCGGATAAGGCGCAGCGGTCGGGCTGAACGGGGGGTTCGTGCACACAGCCCAGCTTGGAGCGAACGACC
TACACCGAACTGAGATACCTACAGCGTGAGCATTGAGAAAGCGCCACGCTTCCCGAAGGGAGAAAGGCGG
ACAGGTATCCGGTAAGCGGCAGGGTCGGAACAGGAGAGCGCACGAGGGAGCTTCCAGGGGGAAACGCCTG
GTATCTTTATAGTCCTGTCGGGTTTCGCCACCTCTGACTTGAGCGTCGATTTTTGTGATGCTCGTCAGGG
GGGCGGAGCCTATGGAAAAACGCCAGCAACGCGGCCTTTTTACGGTTCCTGGCCTTTTGCTGGCCTTTTG
CTCACATGTTCTTTCCTGCGTTATCCCCTGATTCTGTGGATAACCGTATTACCGCCTTTGAGTGAGCTGA
TACCGCTCGCCGCAGCCGAACGACCGAGCGCAGCGAGTCAGTGAGCGAGGAAGCGGAAGAGCGCCCAATA
CGCAAACCGCCTCTCCCCGCGCGTTGGCCGATTCATTAATGCAGCTGGCACGACAGGTTTCCCGACTGGA
AAGCGGGCAGTGAGCGCAACGCAATTAATACGCGTACCGCTAGCCAGGAAGAGTTTGTAGAAACGCAAAA
AGGCCATCCGTCAGGATGGCCTTCTGCTTAGTTTGATGCCTGGCAGTTTATGGCGGGCGTCCTGCCCGCC
ACCCTCCGGGCCGTTGCTTCACAACGTTCAAATCCGCTCCCGGCGGATTTGTCCTACTCAGGAGAGCGTT
CACCGACAAACAACAGATAAAACGAAAGGCCCAGTCTTCCGACTGAGCCTTTCGTTTTATTTGATGCCTG
GCAGTTCCCTACTCTCGCG
