>Addgene plasmid #70543 | R777-E259 Hs.RASSF4 | addgene partial sequence | sequence record 130559 | pCR8_R1 5'-cgaaccgaacaggcttatgt-3'
GTGTGCGTCACCCGGCAACCTTGGGTAGCAGCGAAGTCGAGGCATTTCTGTCCTGGCTGGTCTAGAGGAT
CTAAGCTTGCATGCAAATAATGATTTTATTTTGACTGATAGTGACCTGTTCGTTGCAACAAATTGATAAG
CAATGCTTTCCTATAATGCCAACTTTGTACAAGAAAGTTGATTACTTGGCCTCCACCAGCTGCTCCAGGC
GCTGCAGCATCGTCAGACGCAGGGCTTGGAACTTCATGGTCAGTTTGATTATTTCTCTTTCTTCCTCTTC
TTTTAATTTTTCAACAAAACTGTCCAGCACCGGCATTTCAAACTTAATGTACTGAGCGACTTCATGGGGG
ACTTCCACGCCCAAGTCAGCTTCCATCAGGAAGATCCTGGCGATCTTCTCACATGGCCCATGCAGGATTC
TGGAAATCAGCGGGTACTCGCAGTCTTTTAATTTTGTCCGCTCCCCAGACTCGTGAACGATGTAGAGTGC
GAACTCACTGGGGCCATCTTCCACCCTAAATTTGTTCAGCAGCAGGGTGAGCACCTGCAGGGTTGTCATG
GTGCTGTTGACCCTCACATTGGTCACGGATCCATAGGCTGGAGTAAACACGGAGGTCTTATGATTGTAGA
AGTGGCCGTTGATAGAGAACCGGTGTCGCCGGATGCGCTGGGCCTCACCGGGGGCGCGGCACTTGGGCCT
CCTCTGGCTCATGCAACTGGCGTCGCTCTTGGTCCGCATCAGCTGGGGGGCCTCCTCTGCCTCCTCCAGG
GGCCCCGAGCTGTCTGTGGAACTCTCAGCCTTGTGCACTGGCTGAATGCTTGGCCCCTGGGCTGTGATGT
TCCCGTTCTGGGGCGATGGCTCCTTTA
